>Addgene plasmid #212728 | YIp128-ADH-NUbo-VSV | addgene full sequence | sequence record 419434 | Addgene NGS Result
TCTTCCGCTTCCTCGCTCACTGACTCGCTGCGCTCGGTCGTTCGGCTGCGGCGAGCGGTATCAGCTCACT
CAAAGGCGGTAATACGGTTATCCACAGAATCAGGGGATAACGCAGGAAAGAACATGTGAGCAAAAGGCCA
GCAAAAGGCCAGGAACCGTAAAAAGGCCGCGTTGCTGGCGTTTTTCCATAGGCTCCGCCCCCCTGACGAG
CATCACAAAAATCGACGCTCAAGTCAGAGGTGGCGAAACCCGACAGGACTATAAAGATACCAGGCGTTTC
CCCCTGGAAGCTCCCTCGTGCGCTCTCCTGTTCCGACCCTGCCGCTTACCGGATACCTGTCCGCCTTTCT
CCCTTCGGGAAGCGTGGCGCTTTCTCATAGCTCACGCTGTAGGTATCTCAGTTCGGTGTAGGTCGTTCGC
TCCAAGCTGGGCTGTGTGCACGAACCCCCCGTTCAGCCCGACCGCTGCGCCTTATCCGGTAACTATCGTC
TTGAGTCCAACCCGGTAAGACACGACTTATCGCCACTGGCAGCAGCCACTGGTAACAGGATTAGCAGAGC
GAGGTATGTAGGCGGTGCTACAGAGTTCTTGAAGTGGTGGCCTAACTACGGCTACACTAGAAGAACAGTA
TTTGGTATCTGCGCTCTGCTGAAGCCAGTTACCTTCGGAAAAAGAGTTGGTAGCTCTTGATCCGGCAAAC
AAACCACCGCTGGTAGCGGTGGTTTTTTTGTTTGCAAGCAGCAGATTACGCGCAGAAAAAAAGGATCTCA
AGAAGATCCTTTGATCTTTTCTACGGGGTCTGACGCTCAGTGGAACGAAAACTCACGTTAAGGGATTTTG
GTCATGAGATTATCAAAAAGGATCTTCACCTAGATCCTTTTAAATTAAAAATGAAGTTTTAAATCAATCT
AAAGTATATATGAGTAAACTTGGTCTGACAGTTACCAATGCTTAATCAGTGAGGCACCTATCTCAGCGAT
CTGTCTATTTCGTTCATCCATAGTTGCCTGACTCCCCGTCGTGTAGATAACTACGATACGGGAGGGCTTA
CCATCTGGCCCCAGTGCTGCAATGATACCGCGAGACCCACGCTCACCGGCTCCAGATTTATCAGCAATAA
ACCAGCCAGCCGGAAGGGCCGAGCGCAGAAGTGGTCCTGCAACTTTATCCGCCTCCATCCAGTCTATTAA
TTGTTGCCGGGAAGCTAGAGTAAGTAGTTCGCCAGTTAATAGTTTGCGCAACGTTGTTGCCATTGCTACA
GGCATCGTGGTGTCACGCTCGTCGTTTGGTATGGCTTCATTCAGCTCCGGTTCCCAACGATCAAGGCGAG
TTACATGATCCCCCATGTTGTGCAAAAAAGCGGTTAGCTCCTTCGGTCCTCCGATCGTTGTCAGAAGTAA
GTTGGCCGCAGTGTTATCACTCATGGTTATGGCAGCACTGCATAATTCTCTTACTGTCATGCCATCCGTA
AGATGCTTTTCTGTGACTGGTGAGTACTCAACCAAGTCATTCTGAGAATAGTGTATGCGGCGACCGAGTT
GCTCTTGCCCGGCGTCAATACGGGATAATACCGCGCCACATAGCAGAACTTTAAAAGTGCTCATCATTGG
AAAACGTTCTTCGGGGCGAAAACTCTCAAGGATCTTACCGCTGTTGAGATCCAGTTCGATGTAACCCACT
CGTGCACCCAACTGATCTTCAGCATCTTTTACTTTCACCAGCGTTTCTGGGTGAGCAAAAACAGGAAGGC
AAAATGCCGCAAAAAAGGGAATAAGGGCGACACGGAAATGTTGAATACTCATACTCTTCCTTTTTCAATA
TTATTGAAGCATTTATCAGGGTTATTGTCTCATGAGCGGATACATATTTGAATGTATTTAGAAAAATAAA
CAAATAGGGGTTCCGCGCACATTTCCCCGAAAAGTGCCACCTGACGTCTAAGAAACCATTATTATCATGA
CATTAACCTATAAAAATAGGCGTATCACGAGGCCAACTGTGGGAATACTCAGGTATCGTAAGATGCAAGA
GTTCGAATCTCTTAGCAACCATTATTTTTTTCCTCAACATAACGAGAACACACAGGGGCGCTATCGCACA
GAATCAAATTCGATGACTGGAAATTTTTTGTTAATTTCAGAGGTCGCCTGACGCATATACCTTTTTCAAC
TGAAAAATTGGGAGAAAAAGGAAAGGTGAGAGCGCCGGAACCGGCTTTTCATATAGAATAGAGAAGCGTT
CATGACTAAATGCTTGCATCACAATACTTGAAGTTGACAATATTATTTAAGGACCTATTGTTTTTTCCAA
TAGGTGGTTAGCAATCGTCTTACTTTCTAACTTTTCTTACCTTTTACATTTCAGCAATATATATATATAT
TTCAAGGATATACCATTCTAATGTCTGCCCCTAAGAAGATCGTCGTTTTGCCAGGTGACCACGTTGGTCA
AGAAATCACAGCCGAAGCCATTAAGGTTCTTAAAGCTATTTCTGATGTTCGTTCCAATGTCAAGTTCGAT
TTCGAAAATCATTTAATTGGTGGTGCTGCTATCGATGCTACAGGTGTTCCACTTCCAGATGAGGCGCTGG
AAGCCTCCAAGAAGGCTGATGCCGTTTTGTTAGGTGCTGTGGGTGGTCCTAAATGGGGTACAGGTAGTGT
TAGACCTGAACAAGGTTTACTAAAAATCCGTAAAGAACTTCAATTGTACGCCAACTTAAGACCATGTAAC
TTTGCATCCGACTCTCTTTTAGACTTATCTCCAATCAAGCCACAATTTGCTAAAGGTACTGACTTCGTTG
TTGTCAGAGAATTAGTGGGAGGTATTTACTTTGGTAAGAGAAAGGAAGACGATGGTGATGGTGTCGCTTG
GGATAGTGAACAATACACCGTTCCAGAAGTGCAAAGAATCACAAGAATGGCCGCTTTCATGGCCCTACAA
CATGAGCCACCATTGCCTATTTGGTCCTTGGATAAAGCTAATGTTTTGGCCTCTTCAAGATTATGGAGAA
AAACTGTGGAGGAAACCATCAAGAACGAATTTCCTACATTGAAGGTTCAACATCAATTGATTGATTCTGC
CGCCATGATCCTAGTTAAGAACCCAACCCACCTAAATGGTATTATAATCACCAGCAACATGTTTGGTGAT
ATCATCTCCGATGAAGCCTCCGTTATCCCAGGTTCCTTGGGTTTGTTGCCATCTGCGTCCTTGGCCTCTT
TGCCAGACAAGAACACCGCATTTGGTTTGTACGAACCATGCCACGGTTCTGCTCCAGATTTGCCAAAGAA
TAAGGTCAACCCTATCGCCACTATCTTGTCTGCTGCAATGATGTTGAAATTGTCATTGAACTTGCCTGAA
GAAGGTAAGGCCATTGAAGATGCAGTTAAAAAGGTTTTGGATGCAGGTATCAGAACTGGTGATTTAGGTG
GTTCCAACAGTACCACCGAAGTCGGTGATGCTGTCGCCGAAGAAGTTAAGAAAATCCTTGCTTAAAAAGA
TTCTCTTTTTTTATGATATTTGTACATAAACTTTATAAATGAAATTCATAATAGAAACGACACGAAATTA
CAAAATGGAATATGTTCATAGGGTAGGCCCTTTCGTCTCGCGCGTTTCGGTGATGACGGTGAAAACCTCT
GACACATGCAGCTCCCGGAGACGGTCACAGCTTGTCTGTAAGCGGATGCCGGGAGCAGACAAGCCCGTCA
GGGCGCGTCAGCGGGTGTTGGCGGGTGTCGGGGCTGGCTTAACTATGCGGCATCAGAGCAGATTGTACTG
AGAGTGCACCATATGCGGTGTGAAATACCGCACAGATGCGTAAGGAGAAAATACCGCATCAGGCGCCATT
CGCCATTCAGGCTGCGCAACTGTTGGGAAGGGCGATCGGTGCGGGCCTCTTCGCTATTACGCCAGCTGGC
GAAAGGGGGATGTGCTGCAAGGCGATTAAGTTGGGTAACGCCAGGGTTTTCCCAGTCACGACGTTGTAAA
ACGACGGCCAGTGAATTCCTTTTGTTGTTTCCGGGTGTACAATATGGACTTCCTCTTTTCTGGCAACCAA
ACCCATACATCGGGATTCCTATAATACCTTCGTTGGTCTCCCTAACATGTAGGTGGCGGAGGGGAGATAT
ACAATAGAACAGATACCAGACAAGACATAATGGGCTAAACAAGACTACACCAATTACACTGCCTCATTGA
TGGTGGTACATAACGAACTAATACTGTAGCCCTAGACTTGATAGCCATCATCATATCGAAGTTTCACTAC
CCTTTTTCCATTTGCCATCTATTGAAGTAATAATAGGCGCATGCAACTTCTTTTCTTTTTTTTTCTTTTC
TCTCTCCCCCGTTGTTGTCTCACCATATCCGCAATGACAAAAAAATGATGGAAGACACTAAAGGAAAAAA
TTAACGACAAAGACAGCACCAACAGATGTCGTTGTTCCAGAGCTGATGAGGGGTATCTCGAAGCACACGA
AACTTTTTCCTTCCTTCATTCACGCACACTACTCTCTAATGAGCAACGGTATACGGCCTTCCTTCCAGTT
ACTTGAATTTGAAATAAAAAAAAGTTTGCTGTCTTGCTATCAAGTATAAATAGACCTGCAATTATTAATC
TTTTGTTTCCTCGTCATTGTTCTCGTTCCCTTTCTTCCTTGTTTCTTTTTCTGCACAATATTTCAAGCTA
TACCAAGCATACAATCAACTCCGGATCAGTATGCAGATTTTCGTCAAGACTTTGACCGGTAAAACCGCAA
CATTGGAAGTTGAATCTTCCGATACCATCGACAACGTTAAGTCGAAAATTCAAGACAAGGAAGGGATCCC
TGGGTCTGGGGCTTACCCATACGATGTTCCTGACTATGCGGGGAATGGTATCCTCTGGCATGAGATGTGG
CATGAAGGCCTGGAAGAGGCATCTCGTTTGTACTTTGGGGAAAGGAACGTGAAAGGCATGTTTGAGGTGC
TGGAGCCCTTGCATGCTATGATGGAACGGGGCCCCCAGACTCTGAAGGAAACATCCTTTAATCAGGCCTA
TGGTCGAGATTTAATGGAGGCCCAAGAGTGGTGCAGGAAGTACATGAAATCAGGGAATGTCAAGGACCTC
CTCCAAGCCTGGGACCTCTATTATCATGTGTTCCGACGAATCTCAAAGACTAGTAATTATACTGACATAG
AAATGAACAGATTGGGAAAGTAGCCTGCAGCCAAGCTAATTCCGGGCGAATTTCTTATGATTTATGATTT
TTATTATTAAATAAGTTATAAAAAAAATAAGTGTATACAAATTTTAAAGTGACTCTTAGGTTTTAAAACG
AAAATTCTTATTCTTGAGTAACTCTTTCCTGTAGGTCAGGTTGCTTTCTCAGGTATAGCATGAGGTCGCT
CTTATTGACCACACCTCTACCGGCATGCAAGCTTGGCGTAATCATGGTCATAGCTGTTTCCTGTGTGAAA
TTGTTATCCGCTCACAATTCCACACAACATACGAGCCGGAAGCATAAAGTGTAAAGCCTGGGGTGCCTAA
TGAGTGAGCTAACTCACATTAATTGCGTTGCGCTCACTGCCCGCTTTCCAGTCGGGAAACCTGTCGTGCC
AGCTGCATTAATGAATCGGCCAACGCGCGGGGAGAGGCGGTTTGCGTATTGGGCGC
Features (pLannotate 1.2.2; 17 found; start..end, strand, type, name):
    183..771     -  rep_origin     ori: high-copy-number ColE1/pMB1/pBR322/pUC origin of replication
    942..1802    -  CDS            AmpR: β-lactamase; bla; confers resistance to ampicillin, carbenicillin, and related antibiotics
   1803..1907    -  promoter       AmpR promoter: bla
   1995..2400    +  promoter       LEU2 promoter: S. cerevisiae LEU2
   2401..3492    +  CDS            LEU2: LEU3_YEAST - Experimental evidence at protein level: Swiss-Prot protein existence level 1. Catalyzes the oxidation of 3-carboxy-2-hydroxy-4- methylpentanoate (3-isopropylmalate) to 3-carboxy-4-methyl-2- oxopentanoate. The product decarboxylates to 4-methyl-2 oxopentanoate. From Saccharomyces cerevisiae (strain ATCC 204508 / S288c) (Baker's yeast).
   3607..3642    +  CDS            rop (fragment): Rop protein, which maintains plasmids at low copy number; rop
   3744..3843    +  misc_feature   bom (fragment): basis of mobility region from pBR322
   3849..4006    -  CDS            lacZα (fragment): LacZα fragment of β-galactosidase; lacZ fragment
   4314..4710    +  promoter       ADH1 promoter: S. cerevisiae ADH1; promoter for alcohol dehydrogenase 1
   4721..4831    +  CDS            ubiquitin (fragment): Saccharomyces cerevisiae ubiquitin
   4844..4872    +  CDS            3xHA (fragment): three tandem HA epitope tags
   4880..5158    +  CDS            FRB*: T2098L mutant of FKBP-rapamycin binding domain of human FRAP binds synthetic ligands such as AP21967
   5226..5413    +  terminator     ADH1 terminator: S. cerevisiae ADH1; transcription terminator for the S. cerevisiae alcohol dehydrogenase 1 (ADH1) gene
   5461..5477    -  protein_bind   lac operator: The lac repressor binds to the lac operator to inhibit transcription in E. coli. This inhibition can be relieved by adding lactose or isopropyl-β-D-thiogalactopyranoside (IPTG). lac repressor encoded by lacI
   5485..5515    -  promoter       lac promoter: promoter for the E. coli lac operon
   5530..5551    -  protein_bind   CAP binding site: CAP binding activates transcription in the presence of cAMP. E. coli catabolite activator protein
   5564..5656    -  CDS            lacI (fragment): lac repressor; lacI; The lac repressor binds to the lac operator to inhibit transcription in E. coli. This inhibition can be relieved by adding lactose or isopropyl-β-D-thiogalactopyranoside (IPTG).
