[The description below was written by a language model from this plasmid's Addgene catalogue record and pLannotate feature annotations shown in this document.]
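Description:
YIp128-ADH-NUbo-VSV is a yeast integrative expression plasmid built on the YIplac128 backbone for constitutive production of the NUbo-VSV protein in budding yeast (Saccharomyces cerevisiae). In E. coli it is propagated through a high-copy ColE1/pUC-type origin and selected with ampicillin via the β-lactamase gene. The feature table shows no yeast replication origin or centromere. This fits an integrative vector, which must recombine into the genome to be stably maintained. Transformants are selected by leucine prototrophy through the LEU2 marker, which is carried with its own promoter. Remnants of the lacZα/lac promoter cloning region and small rop, bom and lacI fragments are backbone leftovers with no apparent role in the payload.

The expression cassette consists of the S. cerevisiae ADH1 promoter, the NUbo open reading frame and the ADH1 terminator. Annotation of the 5,656-nt sequence resolves the insert into a fragment of yeast ubiquitin, a short stretch matching part of an HA epitope array, and FRB*, the T2098L mutant of the FKBP-rapamycin binding domain of human FRAP. This mixed origin matches the human and yeast species listed in the record. The C-terminal VSV tag given in the catalogue entry was not picked up by the automated annotation, though an unannotated gap lies between FRB* and the terminator. The name and the partial ubiquitin match suggest that NUbo is an N-terminal ubiquitin fragment fused to a chemically inducible dimerisation domain. The associated publication title places the plasmid within the Ubiquiton system for inducible, linkage-specific polyubiquitylation. The record does not spell out the fusion's exact role in that system.
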