Addgene plasmid #212728: YIp128-ADH-NUbo-VSV
Purpose: Consitutive expression of NUbo-VSV in budding yeast
Depositing lab: Helle Ulrich. Depositing organization: Institut fuer Molekulare Biologie (IMB Mainz). Publication: Ubiquiton-An inducible, linkage-specific polyubiquitylation tool. Renz C, Asimaki E, Meister C, Albanese V, Petriukov K, Krapoth NC, Wegmann S, Wollscheid HP, Wong RP, Fulzele A, Chen JX, Leon S, Ulrich HD. Mol Cell. 2024 Jan 18;84(2):386-400.e11. doi: 10.1016/j.molcel.2023.11.016. Epub 2023 Dec 15. PubMed 38103558.
Backbone
  Vector backbone: YIplac128
  Vector type: Yeast Expression ; integrative vector
  Selectable markers: LEU2
Growth in bacteria
  Bacterial resistance: Ampicillin, 100 μg/mL
  Growth temperature: 37°C
  Growth strain: Top10
  Copy number: High Copy
Gene/Insert
  Gene/Insert name: NUbo
  Species: H. sapiens (human), S. cerevisiae (budding yeast)
  Promoter: ADH1
  Tag / fusion protein: VSV (C terminal on insert)
  Cloning method: Restriction Enzyme; 5′ cloning site unknown (unknown if destroyed)
Terms and licenses: Academic/Nonprofit Terms; Industry Terms: Not Available to Industry
Depositor comments: pHU5080
How to cite: YIp128-ADH-NUbo-VSV was a gift from Helle Ulrich (Addgene plasmid # 212728 ; http://n2t.net/addgene:212728 ; RRID:Addgene_212728)
